>Addgene plasmid #110581 | pBTK121 | addgene full sequence | sequence record 258164 | Addgene NGS Result
TCAAGACGATAGTTACCGGATAAGGCGCAGCGGTCGGGCTGAACGGGGGGTTCGTGCACACAGCCCAGCT
TGGAGCGAACGACCTACACCGAACTGAGATACCTACAGCGTGAGCTATGAGAAAGCGCCACGCTTCCCGA
AGGGAGAAAGGCGGACAGGTATCCGGTAAGCGGCAGGGTCGGAACAGGAGAGCGCACGAGGGAGCTTCCA
GGGGGAAACGCCTGGTATCTTTATAGTCCTGTCGGGTTTCGCCACCTCTGACTTGAGCGTCGATTTTTGT
GATGCTCGTCAGGGGGGCGGAGCCTATGGAAAAACGCCAGCAACGCGGCCTTTTTACGGTTCCTGGCCTT
TTGCTGGCCTTTTGCTCACATGTTCTTTCCTGCGTTATCCCCTGATTCTGTGGATAACCGTAGTCGGTCT
CAAACGGGTGAAACAAAACGGTTGACAACATGAAGTAAACACGGTACGATGTACCACATGAAACGACAGT
GAGTCAATACAGAAACAGAGGAGATATTACATATGTGAGACCAGACCAATAAAAAACGCCCGGCGGCAAC
CGAGCGTTCTGAACAAATCCAGATGGAGTTCTGAGGTCATTACTGGATCTATCAACAGGAGTCCAAGCGA
GCTCGATATCAAATTACGCCCCGCCCTGCCACTCATCGCAGTACTGTTGTAATTCATTAAGCATTCTGCC
GACATGGAAGCCATCACAAACGGCATGATGAACCTGAATCGCCAGCGGCATCAGCACCTTGTCGCCTTGC
GTATAATATTTGCCCATGGTGAAAACGGGGGCGAAGAAGTTGTCCATATTGGCCACGTTTAAATCAAAAC
TGGTGAAACTCACCCAGGGATTGGCTGAAACGAAAAACATATTCTCAATAAACCCTTTAGGGAAATAGGC
CAGGTTTTCACCGTAACACGCCACATCTTGCGAATATATGTGTAGAAACTGCCGGAAATCGTCGTGGTAT
TCACTCCAGAGCGATGAAAACGTTTCAGTTTGCTCATGGAAAACGGTGTAACAAGGGTGAACACTATCCC
ATATCACCAGCTCACCGTCTTTCATTGCCATACGAAATTCCGGATGAGCATTCATCAGGCGGGCAAGAAT
GTGAATAAAGGCCGGATAAAACTTGTGCTTATTTTTCTTTACGGTCTTTAAAAAGGCCGTAATATCCAGC
TGAACGGTCTGGTTATAGGTACATTGAGCAACTGACTGAAATGCCTCAAAATGTTCTTTACGATGCCATT
GGGATATATCAACGGTGGTATATCCAGTGATTTTTTTCTCCATTTTAGCTTCCTTAGCTCCTGAAAATCT
CGATAACTCAAAAAATACGCCCGGTAGTGATCTTATTTCATTATGGTGAAAGTTGGAACCTCTTACGTGC
CCGATCAATCATGACCAAAATCCCTTAACGTGAGTTTTCGTTCCACTGAGCGTCAGACCCCGTAGAAAAG
ATCAAAGGATCTTCTTGAGATCCTTTTTTTCTGCGCGTAATCTGCTGCTTGCAAACAAAAAAACCACCGC
TACCAGCGGTGGTTTGTTTGCCGGATCAAGAGCTACCAACTCTTTTTCCGAAGGTAACTGGCTTCAGCAG
AGCGCAGATACCAAATACTGTTCTTCTAGTGTAGCCGTAGTTAGGCCACCACTTCAAGAACTCTGTAGCA
CCGCCTACATACCTCGCTCTGCTAATCCTGTTACCAGTGGCTGCTGCCAGTGGCGATAAGTCGTGTCTTA
CCGGGTTGGAC
Features (pLannotate 1.2.2; 4 found; start..end, strand, type, name):
    539..573     -  terminator     lambda t0 terminator: minimal transcription terminator from phage lambda (Scholtissek and Grosse, 1987)
    647..1303    -  CDS            cat: CAT_ECOLX - Experimental evidence at protein level: Swiss-Prot protein existence level 1. This enzyme is an effector of chloramphenicol resistance in bacteria. From Escherichia coli. This protein is used as a marker in many commonly used cloning vectors, such as pACYC184.
   1304..1401    -  promoter       cat promoter: promoter of the E. coli cat gene encoding chloramphenicol acetyltransferase
   1485..312     +  rep_origin     ori (across the origin): high-copy-number ColE1/pMB1/pBR322/pUC origin of replication
