[The description below was written by a language model from this plasmid's Addgene catalogue record and pLannotate feature annotations shown in this document.]
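Description:
pBTK121 is a small (about 1.8 kb) part plasmid from the bee microbiome toolkit (BTK), a modular Golden Gate assembly system for building broad-host-range plasmids. It carries a Type 2 part, the position in the assembly scheme reserved for promoters. Here the part is a synthetic PA3 promoter supplied together with a ribosome binding site, so it provides both transcription and translation initiation signals for whatever coding sequence is joined downstream. The insert was placed in the vector by Gibson cloning. As a storage vector, the plasmid simply holds this part in E. coli until it is released by a Type IIS restriction enzyme and ligated in defined order with the other part types. The record does not name the enzyme or the overhangs.

Selection relies on a chloramphenicol acetyltransferase (cat) gene driven by its native cat promoter and followed by the minimal lambda t0 terminator, which limits read-through from the marker into neighbouring sequence.

The record is inconsistent about the replication origin. The catalogue gives the backbone as P15A with low copy number, whereas the automated annotation of the sequenced plasmid calls the origin, which spans the numbering start, a high-copy ColE1/pMB1/pUC-type ori. The available information does not resolve this, so the copy number is uncertain.

The annotation tool also did not detect the PA3 promoter or the RBS, which is not surprising for a short synthetic part. They presumably lie in the unannotated region between the origin and the terminator. The plasmid has no expression payload of its own. Its use is as a promoter donor when assembling expression constructs, in the toolkit's context for engineering bee gut bacteria.
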