Addgene plasmid #110581: pBTK121
Purpose: BTK Type 2 promoter for golden gate assembly
Depositing lab: Jeffrey Barrick. Depositing organization: University of Texas at Austin. Publication: Genetic Engineering of Bee Gut Microbiome Bacteria with a Toolkit for Modular Assembly of Broad-Host-Range Plasmids. Leonard SP, Perutka J, Powell JE, Geng P, Richhart DD, Byrom M, Kar S, Davies BW, Ellington AD, Moran NA, Barrick JE. ACS Synth Biol. 2018 May 18;7(5):1279-1290. doi: 10.1021/acssynbio.7b00399. Epub 2018 Apr 13. PubMed 29608282.
Backbone
  Vector backbone: P15A
  Vector type: Synthetic Biology
Growth in bacteria
  Bacterial resistance: Chloramphenicol, 12.5 μg/mL
  Growth temperature: 37°C
  Growth strain: DH5alpha
  Copy number: Low Copy
Gene/Insert
  Gene/Insert name: PA3 Promoter with RBS
  Species: Synthetic
  Cloning method: Gibson Cloning
Terms and licenses: Academic/Nonprofit Terms; Industry Terms
How to cite: pBTK121 was a gift from Jeffrey Barrick (Addgene plasmid # 110581 ; http://n2t.net/addgene:110581 ; RRID:Addgene_110581)
